Addgene plasmid #216463: pPOM038_P8b_5'Lys3
Purpose: 5' homology arm for S. pombe genomic integration. Part type 8b following the YeastToolkit MoClo grammar.
Depositing lab: Tomáš Pluskal. Depositing organization: Institute of Organic Chemistry and Biochemistry, Academy of Sciences of the Czech Republic. Publication: POMBOX: A Fission Yeast Cloning Toolkit for Molecular and Synthetic Biology. Hebra T, Smrckova H, Elkatmis B, Prevorovsky M, Pluskal T. ACS Synth Biol. 2023 Nov 22. doi: 10.1021/acssynbio.3c00529. PubMed 37991801.
Backbone
  Vector backbone: pTwistAmp
  Vector type: Yeast Expression, Synthetic Biology
Growth in bacteria
  Bacterial resistance: Ampicillin, 100 μg/mL
  Growth temperature: 37°C
  Growth strain: DH5alpha
  Copy number: High Copy
Gene/Insert
  Gene/Insert name: 5'lys3
  Species: S. pombe (fission yeast)
  Insert size (bp): 1837
  Mutation: Removal of any BsaI // BsmBI restriction site
  Cloning method: Golden Gate
Terms and licenses: Academic/Nonprofit Terms; Industry Terms: Not Available to Industry
How to cite: pPOM038_P8b_5'Lys3 was a gift from Tomáš Pluskal (Addgene plasmid # 216463 ; http://n2t.net/addgene:216463 ; RRID:Addgene_216463)
