[The description below was written by a language model from this plasmid's Addgene catalogue record and pLannotate feature annotations shown in this document.]
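Description:
pPOM038_P8b_5'Lys3 is a Golden Gate part plasmid from the POMBOX fission yeast cloning toolkit, built on the pTwistAmp backbone and about 4.1 kb in total. It is a storage and donor vector for a modular DNA part, not an expression construct in its own right. It is maintained in E. coli through a high-copy ColE1/pUC-type origin and selected with ampicillin via the β-lactamase gene and its native promoter. The annotation also picks up a mutant attB1 Gateway site and a short lacZα fragment. These look like backbone remnants, and the record assigns them no function.

The payload is a 1,837 bp segment of the Schizosaccharomyces pombe lys3 locus, catalogued as a 5' homology arm for genomic integration. The feature table identifies a roughly 1.1 kb stretch of this insert as lys3 coding sequence, which encodes the saccharopine dehydrogenase that carries out the final step of lysine biosynthesis in the α-aminoadipate pathway. The rest of the insert is not annotated. Internal BsaI and BsmBI recognition sites were removed so the fragment is compatible with the Type IIS enzymes used in MoClo assembly.

The part is classified as type 8b in the YeastToolkit grammar, which fixes its position in hierarchical assemblies. In use, it would be combined with other toolkit parts, presumably including a matching 3' arm, to build integration vectors whose cargo is directed by homologous recombination to the lys3 locus of the fission yeast genome. The record does not list a yeast origin, yeast selection marker or promoter on this plasmid.
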