Features (pLannotate 1.2.2; 6 found; start..end, strand, type, name):
    245..833     -  rep_origin     ori: high-copy-number ColE1/pMB1/pBR322/pUC origin of replication
    950..974     -  protein_bind   attB1: mutant version of attB; recombination site for the Gateway® BP reaction BP Clonase™
   1074..1934    -  CDS            AmpR: β-lactamase; bla; confers resistance to ampicillin, carbenicillin, and related antibiotics
   1935..2039    -  promoter       AmpR promoter: bla
   2126..2169    -  CDS            lacZα (fragment): LacZα fragment of β-galactosidase; lacZ fragment
   2620..3723    +  CDS            lys3: LYS1_SCHPO - Experimental evidence at protein level: Swiss-Prot protein existence level 1. Catalyzes the NAD(+)-dependent cleavage of saccharopine to L- lysine and 2-oxoglutarate, the final step in the alpha-aminoadipate (AAA) pathway for lysin biosynthesis. From Schizosaccharomyces pombe (strain 972 / ATCC 24843) (Fission yeast).
>Addgene plasmid #216463 | pPOM038_P8b_5'Lys3 | addgene full sequence | sequence record 450547 | Addgene NGS Result
AGGCTAGGTGGAGGCTCAGTGATGATAAGTCTGCGATGGTGGATGCATGTGTCATGGTCATAGCTGTTTC
CTGTGTGAAATTGTTATCCGCTCAGAGGGCACAATCCTATTCCGCGCTATCCGACAATCTCCAAGACATT
AGGTGGAGTTCAGTTCGGCGTATGGCATATGTCGCTGGAAAGAACATGTGAGCAAAAGGCCAGCAAAAGG
CCAGGAACCGTAAAAAGGCCGCGTTGCTGGCGTTTTTCCATAGGCTCCGCCCCCCTGACGAGCATCACAA
AAATCGACGCTCAAGTCAGAGGTGGCGAAACCCGACAGGACTATAAAGATACCAGGCGTTTCCCCCTGGA
AGCTCCCTCGTGCGCTCTCCTGTTCCGACCCTGCCGCTTACCGGATACCTGTCCGCCTTTCTCCCTTCGG
GAAGCGTGGCGCTTTCTCATAGCTCACGCTGTAGGTATCTCAGTTCGGTGTAGGTCGTTCGCTCCAAGCT
GGGCTGTGTGCACGAACCCCCCGTTCAGCCCGACCGCTGCGCCTTATCCGGTAACTATCGTCTTGAGTCC
AACCCGGTAAGACACGACTTATCGCCACTGGCAGCAGCCACTGGTAACAGGATTAGCAGAGCGAGGTATG
TAGGCGGTGCTACAGAGTTCTTGAAGTGGTGGCCTAACTACGGCTACACTAGAAGAACAGTATTTGGTAT
CTGCGCTCTGCTGAAGCCAGTTACCTTCGGAAAAAGAGTTGGTAGCTCTTGATCCGGCAAACAAACCACC
GCTGGTAGCGGTGGTTTTTTTGTTTGCAAGCAGCAGATTACGCGCAGAAAAAAAGGATCTCAAGAAGATC
CTTTGATCTTTTCTACGGGGTCTGACGCTCTATTCAACAAAGCCGCCGTCCCGTCAAGTCAGCGTAAATG
GGTAGGGGGCTTCAAATCGTCCTCGTGATACCAATTCGGAGCCTGCTTTTTTGTACAAACTTGTTGATAA
TGGCAATTCAAGGATCTTCACCTAGATCCTTTTAAATTAAAAATGAAGTTTTAAATCAATCTAAAGTATA
TATGAGTAAACTTGGTCTGACAGTTACCAATGCTTAATCAGTGAGGCACCTATCTCAGCGATCTGTCTAT
TTCGTTCATCCATAGTTGCCTGACTCCCCGTCGTGTAGATAACTACGATACGGGAGGGCTTACCATCTGG
CCCCAGTGCTGCAATGATACCGCGAGAGCCACGCTCACCGGCTCCAGATTTATCAGCAATAAACCAGCCA
GCCGGAAGGGCCGAGCGCAGAAGTGGTCCTGCAACTTTATCCGCCTCCATCCAGTCTATTAATTGTTGCC
GGGAAGCTAGAGTAAGTAGTTCGCCAGTTAATAGTTTGCGCAACGTTGTTGCCATTGCTACAGGCATCGT
GGTGTCACGCTCGTCGTTTGGTATGGCTTCATTCAGCTCCGGTTCCCAACGATCAAGGCGAGTTACATGA
TCCCCCATGTTGTGCAAAAAAGCGGTTAGCTCCTTCGGTCCTCCGATCGTTGTCAGAAGTAAGTTGGCCG
CAGTGTTATCACTCATGGTTATGGCAGCACTGCATAATTCTCTTACTGTCATGCCATCCGTAAGATGCTT
TTCTGTGACTGGTGAGTACTCAACCAAGTCATTCTGAGAATAGTGTATGCGGCGACCGAGTTGCTCTTGC
CCGGCGTCAATACGGGATAATACCGCGCCACATAGCAGAACTTTAAAAGTGCTCATCATTGGAAAACGTT
CTTCGGGGCGAAAACTCTCAAGGATCTTACCGCTGTTGAGATCCAGTTCGATGTAACCCACTCGTGCACC
CAACTGATCTTCAGCATCTTTTACTTTCACCAGCGTTTCTGGGTGAGCAAAAACAGGAAGGCAAAATGCC
GCAAAAAAGGGAATAAGGGCGACACGGAAATGTTGAATACTCATACTCTTCCTTTTTCAATATTATTGAA
GCATTTATCAGGGTTATTGTCTCATGAGCGGATACATATTTGAATGTATTTAGAAAAATAAACAAATAGG
GGTTCCGCGCACATTTCCCCGAAAAGTGCCAGATACCTGAAACAAAACCCATCGTACGGCCAAGGAAGTC
TCCAATAACTGTGATCCACCACAAGCGCCAGGGTTTTCCCAGTCACGACGTTGTAAAACGACGGCCAGTC
ATGCATAATCCGCACGCATCTGGAATAAGGAAGTGCCATTCCGCCTGACCTACTAGACTAGACAACCGTC
TCATCGGTCTCACAATGGGATGCCAAAGTTAGATCCTACTAGTAAAAATCAAGTGAATTGTGCCTAGGAT
AGGTAGCTAACGTGACTGCCACTGAACCTGTGTAGCGTATTAGATCCATCAAGATCCCTTCTGCTCATAT
CATTGCTGATCTGTAAATTGACCGCATCAAATTTGATCTCATTTATATCGAGATTGATCTATATTATTTT
GCCAATTTGCAGTATATAAACTTATTTGATTAAGTTTTTGCTCTCCTTCGCCACGTCTTCATTTTGTTAG
TTTAAATTTTTTTGACTAACTTAGAAAGGGAAGTTTTTAAAAACGTTGAAATACTTTTTCGATTTAAAAA
TATATATTTAATTAATTTTCTGTTCCAAAATGGTTGCTCCTCATCTTTGGTTACGTGCTGAAACCAAACC
TTTAGAAGAGCGCAGTGCTTTGACTCCTAGAACTGCCAAGATACTCGCCGATGCTGGATTTCAAATTACC
ATTGAGCGCTCTTCCCAACGTGCTTTCAAGGACAAAGAATTTGAGCGCCTTGGTTTCCCCATGGTTCCTG
AGGGCTCATGGCGACATGCACCTAAGGACGCGTACATTATTGGACTCAAAGAGCTTCCGGAAAATGATAA
CAGTCCTTTGAAGCATACTCATATTCAATTTGCTCATTGCTACAAAAACCAGGAAGGTTGGCGTGAAGTC
TTGTCCCGATTCCCCGCTGGCAATGGTCTTCTATATGATTTGGAATTTTTGCAAGATGACAATGGCAGAC
GTGTTGCCGCTTTTGGTTACCACGCTGGTTTTGCTGGATCAGCTATCTCATGTTTAGTTTGGGCACATCA
ATTATTGCATCCTAACAAACAATTCCCTGCTATCCGTCCGTTCCCCAACGAAAAATCTTTGGTTCGCCAT
GTTGCTCGTCAAGTACGTTTAGCTTTGAAAAAGAATAACAACCAGTATCCTCGTATTCTGGTTATTGGGG
CTCTTGGTCGTTGTGGTACTGGAGCGTGCGATTTAGCATCAAAGATTGGTATTCCCTTCGATAACATTCT
TCGCTGGGACATTAATGAAACTAAGAAGGGTGGTCCCTTTACCGAAATTACGGAATCAGACATATTTGTT
AACTGCATTTATCTGAGCATGCCTATTCCCAAATTCTGTACCGTCGAGTCGTTAAATGTACCTAACCGTA
AATTGCGTGTTGTTTGTGATGTTAGCTGTGACACTACCAATCCTAACAATCCTATTCCAATTTATAATGT
AAACACTACATTTGATCATCCTACAGTTGAGGTTAAAGGTGTCACAACTCCTCCTCCTTTAGAGGTCATT
TCTATTGATCATCTTCCTACTTTATTGCCAAGGGAATCTTCCGAAGCATTTAGTGAAGCTCTAATTCCTA
GTCTTTTGGCTTTGAAGGACGTCGACAATGCTCCCGTTTGGGTCAGAGCTAAAAAACTTTATGAAACCAT
GGTTCAAAAGCTTTAAAATAAATGTTATTTAATTTCAAAGTTCCGGGTCCTTTATATTGTTTCACCAAAT
TATTGAATATTATTTTCTCAAAAATTAACTTTAGAATACAATTTAGACGGCATTTTCGATGCTCTGGACA
TTTTTTCCACGTACTTGTTAAATTGTAGCGGTGTTGCATAATACTACCTTTTGATTTGTTATTCACGTTA
CAATATATATTTGACTAATTTAAATATGATAATATACACATTTCTCTGCAAACCTCCTTTATACTTTTCG
CCGGTCATTGATTAATAATTAAGAAACAGGATTTCATCCTGCATTTGCCACTTACCTATATGGTAAATAT
AAATCTTGAAACTTTCCCCAATATTTATTGCTTCCCTTGAGACCTGAGACGGTTGTGTTGTGTTGT
